>Addgene plasmid #62632 | pcDNA3.1-CHRNA7-mCherry | addgene partial sequence | sequence record 106109 | CMV-F 5'-CGCAAATGGGCGGTAGGCGTG-3'
CTATATAAGCAGAGCTCTCTGGCTAACTAGAGAACCCACTGCTTACTGGCTTATCGAAATTAATACGACT
CACTATAGGGAGACCCAAGCTGGCTAGCGTTTAAACTTAAGCTTGGTACCGAGCTCGGATCCACTAGTAA
CGGCCGCCAGTGTGCTGGAATTCTGCAGATATCCATCACACTGGCGGCCGCTCGAGCGGACTCAACATGC
GCTGCTCGCCGGGAGGCGTCTGGCTGGCGCTGGCCGCGTCGCTCCTGCACGTGTCCCTGCAAGGCGAGTT
CCAGAGGAAGCTTTACAAGGAGCTGGTCAAGAACTACAATCCCCTGGAGAGGCCCGTGGCCAATGACTCG
CAACCACTCACCGTCTACTTCTCCCTGAGCCTCCTGCAGATCATGGACGTGGATGAGAAGAACCAAGTTT
TAACCACCAACATTTGGCTGCAAATGTCTTGGACAGATCACTATTTACAGTGGAATGTGTCAGAATATCC
AGGGGTGAAGACTGTTCGTTTCCCAGATGGCCAGATTTGGAAACCAGACATTCTTCTCTATAACAGTGCT
GATGAGCGCTTTGACGCCACATTCCACACTAACGTGTTGGTGAATTCTTCTGGGCATTGCCAGTACCTGC
CTC
