>Addgene plasmid #62632 | pcDNA3.1-CHRNA7-mCherry | addgene partial sequence | sequence record 106114 | BGH-rev 5'-TAGAAGGCACAGTCGAGG-3'
GGGCCCTCTAGACTCGAGCGGCCGCCACTGTGCTGGATATCTGCAGAATTCCACCACACTGGACTAGTGG
ATCCCCCGGGCTGCAGGAATTCCGGTTTTTTTTTTTTTTTTTTTTTTTTGGAAAGGATTTAGTGAGTCTG
GTTTATTTTAGCTTCAATCTGGGTTTGTACACAAGCAAAAAGCAAATGTTGAATTTTCAGGTAGACCTTC
ATGCAGACATGCAAAACCAACTGTCTCGGTGGTGAGGAGCCATGGGGAGCTCTCCGAAGGGCTTTCCAGG
CAGTGGGCTAATGGGCAAAATGACTACTCA
