>Addgene plasmid #62632 | pcDNA3.1-CHRNA7-mCherry | addgene partial sequence | sequence record 106766 | mCherry-F 5'-ccccgtaatgcagaagaaga-3'
CTCCTCCGAGCGGATGTACCCCGAGGACGGCGCCCTGAAGGGCGAGATCAAGCAGAGGCTGAAGCTGAAG
GACGGCGGCCACTACGACGCTGAGGTCAAGACCACCTACAAGGCCAAGAAGCCCGTGCAGCTGCCCGGCG
CCTACAACGTCAACATCAAGTTGGACATCACCTCCCACAACGAGGACTACACCATCGTGGAACAGTACGA
ACGCGCCGAGGGCCGCCACTCCACCGGCGGCATGGACGAGCTGTACAAGGCAGGCGCCTCCCCCACGCAC
GATGAGCACCTCCTGCACGGTGGGCAACCCCCCGAGGGGGACCCGGACTTGGCCAAGATCCTGGAGGAGG
TCCGCTACATTGCCAACCGCTTCCGCTGCCAGGACGAAAGCGAGGCGGTCTGCAGCGAGTGGAAGTTCGC
CGCCTGTGTGGTGGACCGCCTGTGCCTCATGGCCTTCTCGGTCTTCACCATCATCTGCACCATCGGCATC
CTGATGTCGGCTCCCAACTTCGTGGAGGCCGTGTCCAAAGACTTTGCGTAACCACGCCTGGTTCTGTACA
TGTGGAAAACTCACAGATGGGCAAGGCCTTTGGCTTGGCGAGATTTGGGGGTGCTAATCCAGGACAGCAT
TACACGCCACAACTCCAGTGTTCCCTTCTGGCTGTCAGTCGTGTTGCTTACGGTTTCTTTGTTACTTTAG
GTAGTAGAATCTCAGCACTTTGTTTCATATTCTCAGATGGGCTGATAGATATCCTTGGCACATCCGTACC
ATCGGTCAGCAGGGCCACTGAGTAGTCATTTTGCCCATTAGCCCACTGCCTGGAAAGCCCTTCGGAGAGC
TCCCCATGGCTCCTCACCACCGAGACAGTTGGTTTTGCATGTCTGCATGAAGGTCTACCTGAAAATTCAA
CATTTGCTTTTTGCTTGTGTACAAACCCAGATTGAAGCTAAAATAAACCAGACTCACTAAATCCTTTCCA
AAAAAAAAAAAAAAAAA
