>Addgene plasmid #62632 | pcDNA3.1-CHRNA7-mCherry | addgene partial sequence | sequence record 106767 | mCherry-R 5'-TTGGTCACCTTCAGCTTGG-3'
GGGGCGGCCCTCGCCCTCGCCCTCGATCTCGAACTCGTGGCCGTTCACGGAGCCCTCCATGTGCACCTTG
AAGCGCATGAACTCCTTGATGATGGCCATGTTATCCTCCTCGCCCTTGCTCACCATGGCGCCAGCGCAGG
CCATGCGGCCACACACTACCCCAGAGTCGGGGGTCGGGACACAGTGCACGCCGTCCAGGCCGCGGAAGCC
GATGTACAGCAGGTTCCCGTTGCTGGCGGGCGGCGGCGCCACGGCGCTCATCTCCACACTGGCCAGGCTG
CAGCGCCGCTGCTTGTGCTGGCAGGCCGGGCGCACCTTGTCCTCCCCGGGCCTCTTCATTCGCAGGAACC
ACGCGCACCAGTTCAGAAGGATGACTCTGGTCCACTTGGGCATCTTGCCCCCGTCGGGGTCGTGGTGGTG
GTACTGCAGCACGATCACCGTCACCACCACCGAGAGGCCCACGATGATCATGGTGCTGGCGAAGTACTGG
GCTATCAATGGTACCGAATCGGATGTTGCGGGCATGATCTCAGCCACGAGCAGCATGAAGACGGTAAGAG
AGAGTAAGACTGTTATCCCCAGGGAAATCTTCTCCCCGGAATCTGCAGGAAGCAGGAACACCAGCAGGGC
GAGGGCGGAGATGAGCACACAGGGGATCAGCAGGTTGAGGCCATAGTAGAGTGTCCTGCGGCGCATGGTC
ACTGTGAAGGTGACATCAGGGTAGGGCTCTTTGCAGCACTCATAGAACCTTTCACTCCTCTTGCCGGGGA
TTCCCACTAGGTCCCATTCTCCATTGGGGATATAGCCACTGATATCTGCCTCCTGCATCTGCAGATCCAA
GGACCAGCCTCCGTAAGACCAGGACCCAAACTTCAGTTTGCAGTGCTGCACATCAAAGGGAAACCAGCGT
ACATCGATGTAGCAGGAACTCTTGAATATGCCTGGAGGCAGGTACTGGCAATGCCCAGAAGAATTCACCA
ACACGTTAGTGTGGAATGTGGCGTCAA
