[The description below was written by a language model from this plasmid's Addgene catalogue record.]
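Description:
pcDNA3.1-CHRNA7-mCherry is a mammalian expression plasmid built on the commercial pcDNA3.1 backbone (about 5.6 kb without insert). It is maintained in E. coli as a high-copy plasmid under ampicillin selection, and the record lists hygromycin as the selectable marker for mammalian cells, which would allow enrichment or stable selection of transfected cells. No feature table is supplied, so details such as the bacterial origin, the polyadenylation signal and the exact junctions of the fusion are not documented here. The listed sequencing primers (a CMV forward and a BGH reverse primer) are consistent with the usual pcDNA3.1 layout, in which the insert sits between the CMV promoter and a BGH terminator region.

The payload is the human CHRNA7 coding sequence, which encodes the alpha7 subunit of the neuronal nicotinic acetylcholine receptor, driven by the strong constitutive CMV promoter. Rather than being tagged at a terminus, the subunit carries the red fluorescent protein mCherry inserted within the M3-M4 loop, the intracellular loop between the third and fourth transmembrane segments. In general, placing a fluorescent protein in this loop of a Cys-loop receptor subunit leaves the extracellular ligand-binding domain and both termini unmodified and is a common strategy for labelling subunits while aiming to preserve assembly and channel function. The record does not state the precise insertion position or any linkers.

The stated purpose is mammalian expression of fluorescently labelled human alpha7. The associated work concerns assembly of full-length alpha7 with duplicated alpha7 subunits into functional receptors, so the construct suits imaging of subunit expression, localisation and co-assembly in transfected cells.
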