Addgene plasmid #62632: pcDNA3.1-CHRNA7-mCherry
Purpose: mammalian expression of human Alpha7 (CHRNA7) with mCherry fused into M3-M4 loop
Depositing lab: Henry Lester. Depositing organization: California Institute of Technology. Publication: The duplicated alpha7 subunits assemble and form functional nicotinic receptors with the full-length alpha7. Wang Y, Xiao C, Indersmitten T, Freedman R, Leonard S, Lester HA. J Biol Chem. 2014 Sep 19;289(38):26451-63. doi: 10.1074/jbc.M114.582858. Epub 2014 Jul 23. PubMed 25056953.
Backbone
  Vector backbone: pcDNA3.1
  Backbone manufacturer: Invitrogen
  Backbone size w/o insert (bp): 5600
  Vector type: Mammalian Expression
  Selectable markers: Hygromycin
Growth in bacteria
  Bacterial resistance: Ampicillin, 100 μg/mL
  Growth temperature: 37°C
  Growth strain: Top10
  Copy number: High Copy
Gene/Insert
  Gene/Insert name: hAlpha7 (alt names: Human Alpha7 neuronal nicotinic acetylcholine receptor gene; CHRNA7)
  Species: H. sapiens (human)
  Mutation: mCherry inserted into M3-M4 loop
  Entrez Gene: CHRNA7 (a.k.a. CHRNA7-2, NACHRA7, nAChR7)
  Promoter: CMV
  Cloning method: Unknown
  Sequencing primers: 5′ CMV-F; 3′ BGH Reverse
Terms and licenses: Academic/Nonprofit Terms; Industry Terms: Not Available to Industry
How to cite: pcDNA3.1-CHRNA7-mCherry was a gift from Henry Lester (Addgene plasmid # 62632 ; http://n2t.net/addgene:62632 ; RRID:Addgene_62632)
